Addgene plasmid #83531: pTCW018
Purpose: Aromatic amino acid inducible expression of alpha pheromone, and pheromone inducible exression of an ARO7 RNA interference hairpin
Depositing lab: Claudia Vickers. Depositing organization: University of Queensland. Publication: Quorum-sensing linked RNA interference for dynamic metabolic pathway control in Saccharomyces cerevisiae. Williams TC, Averesch NJH, Winter G, Plan MR, Vickers CE, Nielsen LK, Kromer JO. Metab Eng. 2015 May;29:124-134. doi: 10.1016/j.ymben.2015.03.008. Epub 2015 Mar 16. PubMed 25792511.
Backbone
  Vector backbone: pRS413
  Vector type: Yeast Expression
  Selectable markers: HIS3
Growth in bacteria
  Bacterial resistance: Ampicillin, 100 μg/mL
  Growth temperature: 37°C
  Growth strain: DH5alpha
  Copy number: High Copy
Gene/Insert
  Gene/Insert name: pARO9-mf_2-pFUS1J2-ARO7i-CYC1t
  Species: S. cerevisiae (budding yeast)
  Promoter: pARO9/pFUS1J2
  Cloning method: Restriction Enzyme; 5′ cloning site unknown (unknown if destroyed); 3′ cloning site unknown (unknown if destroyed)
  Sequencing primers: 5′ M13pUC-Fwd; 3′ M13pUC-Rev
Terms and licenses: Academic/Nonprofit Terms; Industry Terms: Not Available to Industry
How to cite: pTCW018 was a gift from Claudia Vickers (Addgene plasmid # 83531 ; http://n2t.net/addgene:83531 ; RRID:Addgene_83531)
