[The description below was written by a language model from this plasmid's Addgene catalogue record and pLannotate feature annotations shown in this document.]
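Description:
pTCW018 is a yeast expression shuttle plasmid built on the pRS413 backbone, a low-copy centromeric vector for Saccharomyces cerevisiae. In yeast it is maintained through a CEN6/ARS element and selected by HIS3 histidine prototrophy. In E. coli it replicates at high copy from a ColE1/pUC-type origin under ampicillin selection (AmpR). The backbone also retains the usual pBluescript-derived elements: an f1 origin, a disrupted lacZα region with lac promoter and operator, and T7 and T3 promoters flanking the cloning site.

The insert holds two linked expression units that together form a synthetic quorum-sensing circuit coupled to RNA interference. In the first unit, the ARO9 promoter, which the record describes as inducible by aromatic amino acids, drives the MF(ALPHA)2 coding sequence for the alpha mating pheromone precursor. The short SPL2, LIF1 and RNQ1 fragments in the annotation probably reflect genomic sequence carried along with the cloned promoter and gene regions, not intended payload. In the second unit, the pheromone-responsive promoter pFUS1J2 drives two copies of a roughly 255 bp ARO7 fragment in opposite orientations, separated by a short spacer and followed by the CYC1 terminator. Transcription should give a hairpin RNA targeting ARO7, which encodes chorismate mutase at the branch point directing chorismate toward phenylalanine and tyrosine.

The design lets secreted pheromone accumulate with the cell population and then trigger ARO7 knockdown, giving dynamic, population-dependent control of flux through the aromatic amino acid pathway for metabolic engineering. The plasmid itself carries no annotated RNAi machinery genes, and the record does not describe the host strain.
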