Features (pLannotate 1.2.2; 27 found; start..end, strand, type, name):
    137..186     +  misc_feature   bom (fragment): basis of mobility region from pBR322
    187..267     -  CDS            MRM1 (fragment): MRM1_YEAST - Also known as PET56 From Saccharomyces cerevisiae (strain ATCC 204508 / S288c) (Baker's yeast).
    317..503     +  promoter       HIS3 promoter: S. cerevisiae HIS3
    504..1163    +  CDS            HIS3: imidazoleglycerol-phosphate dehydratase, required for histidine biosynthesis; S. cerevisiae HIS3; yeast auxotrophic marker
   1371..1422    +  misc_feature   bom (fragment): basis of mobility region from pBR322
   1423..1878    -  rep_origin     f1 ori (sequence partly withheld): f1 bacteriophage origin of replication; arrow indicates direction of (+) strand synthesis
   1886..2041    -  CDS            lacZα (fragment): LacZα fragment of β-galactosidase; lacZ fragment
   2049..2067    +  promoter       T7 promoter: promoter for bacteriophage T7 RNA polymerase
   2076..2096    -  misc_feature   MCS (fragment): pBluescript multiple cloning site
   2099..2197    -  CDS            SPL2 (fragment): SPL2_YEAST - Experimental evidence at protein level: Swiss-Prot protein existence level 1. Putative cyclin-dependent kinase (CDK) inhibitor necessary and sufficient for PHO pathway-dependent down-regulation of low- affinity phosphate transport. From Saccharomyces cerevisiae (strain ATCC 204508 / S288c) (Baker's yeast).
   2812..3108    +  CDS            MF(ALPHA)2 (fragment): MFAL2_YEAST - Also known as MF-ALPHA-2, MFAL2. Experimental evidence at protein level: Swiss-Prot protein existence level 1. The active factor is excreted into the culture medium by haploid cells of the alpha mating type and acts on cells of the opposite mating type (type A). It mediates the conjugation process between the two types by inhibiting the initiation of DNA synthesis in type a cells and synchronizing them with type alpha. From Saccharomyces cerevisiae (strain ATCC 204508 / S288c) (Baker's yeast).
   3384..3464    -  CDS            LIF1 (fragment): LIF1_YEAST - Experimental evidence at protein level: Swiss-Prot protein existence level 1. Stabilizes DNL4. Involved in non-homologous repair of DNA double-strand breaks. From Saccharomyces cerevisiae (strain ATCC 204508 / S288c) (Baker's yeast).
   3464..3502    -  misc_feature   MCS (fragment): pBluescript multiple cloning site
   3510..3569    +  CDS            RNQ1 (fragment): RNQ1_YEAST - Experimental evidence at protein level: Swiss-Prot protein existence level 1. Transferable epigenetic modifier which forms a prion responsible for the non-Mendelian trait [PIN+]. The native function of the soluble protein is unknown. From Saccharomyces cerevisiae (strain ATCC 204508 / S288c) (Baker's yeast).
   4015..4269    +  CDS            ARO7 (fragment): CHMU_YEAST - Also known as OSM2. Experimental evidence at protein level: Swiss-Prot protein existence level 1. Catalyzes the Claisen rearrangement of chorismate to prephenate (PubMed:2646272, PubMed:2187528, PubMed:10894726, PubMed:31498992, PubMed:9642265, PubMed:10428795). Acts at the first branch point in the aromatic amino acid pathway where it steers biosynthesis towards phenylalanine and tyrosine, and away from tryptophan (Probable). From Saccharomyces cerevisiae (strain ATCC 204508 / S288c) (Baker's yeast).
   4343..4597    -  CDS            ARO7 (fragment): CHMU_YEAST - Also known as OSM2. Experimental evidence at protein level: Swiss-Prot protein existence level 1. Catalyzes the Claisen rearrangement of chorismate to prephenate (PubMed:2646272, PubMed:2187528, PubMed:10894726, PubMed:31498992, PubMed:9642265, PubMed:10428795). Acts at the first branch point in the aromatic amino acid pathway where it steers biosynthesis towards phenylalanine and tyrosine, and away from tryptophan (Probable). From Saccharomyces cerevisiae (strain ATCC 204508 / S288c) (Baker's yeast).
   4626..4875    +  terminator     CYC1 terminator: S. cerevisiae CYC1; transcription terminator for CYC1
   4919..4937    -  promoter       T3 promoter: promoter for bacteriophage T3 RNA polymerase
   4982..4998    -  protein_bind   lac operator: The lac repressor binds to the lac operator to inhibit transcription in E. coli. This inhibition can be relieved by adding lactose or isopropyl-β-D-thiogalactopyranoside (IPTG). lac repressor encoded by lacI
   5006..5036    -  promoter       lac promoter: promoter for the E. coli lac operon
   5051..5072    -  protein_bind   CAP binding site: CAP binding activates transcription in the presence of cAMP. E. coli catabolite activator protein
   5085..5177    -  CDS            lacI (fragment): lac repressor; lacI; The lac repressor binds to the lac operator to inhibit transcription in E. coli. This inhibition can be relieved by adding lactose or isopropyl-β-D-thiogalactopyranoside (IPTG).
   5360..5948    -  rep_origin     ori: high-copy-number ColE1/pMB1/pBR322/pUC origin of replication
   6119..6979    -  CDS            AmpR: β-lactamase; bla; confers resistance to ampicillin, carbenicillin, and related antibiotics
   6980..7084    -  promoter       AmpR promoter: bla
   7121..7624    +  misc_feature   CEN/ARS: S. cerevisiae CEN6 centromere fused to an autonomously replicating sequence
   7693..35      +  CDS            rop (fragment) (across the origin): Rop protein, which maintains plasmids at low copy number; rop
>Addgene plasmid #83531 | pTCW018 | depositor full sequence | sequence record 159463 | Full Sequence
TCGCGCGTTTCGGTGATGACGGTGAAAACCTCTGACACATGCAGCTCCCGGAGACGGTCACAGCTTGTCT
GTAAGCGGATGCCGGGAGCAGACAAGCCCGTCAGGGCGCGTCAGCGCGTGTTGGCGGGTGTCGGGGCTGG
CTTAACTATGCGGCATCAGAGCAGATTGTACTGAGAGTGCACCATAAATTCCCGTTTTAAGAGCTTGGTG
AGCGCTAGGAGTCACTGCCAGGTATCGTTTGAACACGGCATTAGTCAGGGAAGTCATAACACAGTCCTTT
CCCGCAATTTTCTTTTTCTATTACTCTTGGCCTCCTCTAGTACACTCTATATTTTTTTATGCCTCGGTAA
TGATTTTCATTTTTTTTTTTCCCCTAGCGGATGACTCTTTTTTTTTCTTAGCGATTGGCATTATCACATA
ATGAATTATACATTATATAAAGTAATGTGATTTCTTCGAAGAATATACTAAAAAATGAGCAGGCAAGATA
AACGAAGGCAAAGATGACAGAGCAGAAAGCCCTAGTAAAGCGTATTACAAATGAAACCAAGATTCAGATT
GCGATCTCTTTAAAGGGTGGTCCCCTAGCGATAGAGCACTCGATCTTCCCAGAAAAAGAGGCAGAAGCAG
TAGCAGAACAGGCCACACAATCGCAAGTGATTAACGTCCACACAGGTATAGGGTTTCTGGACCATATGAT
ACATGCTCTGGCCAAGCATTCCGGCTGGTCGCTAATCGTTGAGTGCATTGGTGACTTACACATAGACGAC
CATCACACCACTGAAGACTGCGGGATTGCTCTCGGTCAAGCTTTTAAAGAGGCCCTACTGGCGCGTGGAG
TAAAAAGGTTTGGATCAGGATTTGCGCCTTTGGATGAGGCACTTTCCAGAGCGGTGGTAGATCTTTCGAA
CAGGCCGTACGCAGTTGTCGAACTTGGTTTGCAAAGGGAGAAAGTAGGAGATCTCTCTTGCGAGATGATC
CCGCATTTTCTTGAAAGCTTTGCAGAGGCTAGCAGAATTACCCTCCACGTTGATTGTCTGCGAGGCAAGA
ATGATCATCACCGTAGTGAGAGTGCGTTCAAGGCTCTTGCGGTTGCCATAAGAGAAGCCACCTCGCCCAA
TGGTACCAACGATGTTCCCTCCACCAAAGGTGTTCTTATGTAGTGACACCGATTATTTAAAGCTGCAGCA
TACGATATATATACATGTGTATATATGTATACCTATGAATGTCAGTAAGTATGTATACGAACAGTATGAT
ACTGAAGATGACAAGGTAATGCATCATTCTATACGTGTCATTCTGAACGAGGCGCGCTTTCCTTTTTTCT
TTTTGCTTTTTCTTTTTTTTTCTCTTGAACTCGACGGATCTATGCGGTGTGAAATACCGCACAGATGCGT
AAGGAGAAAATACCGCATCAGGAAATTGTAAACGTTAATATTTTGTTAAAATTCGCGTTAAATTTTTGTT
AAATCAGCTCATTTTTTAACCAATAGGCCGAAATCGGCAAAATCCCTTATAAATCAAAAGAATAGACCGA
GATAGGGT
[37 nt withheld, positions 1549-1585]
AAAGAACGTGGACTCCAACGTCAAAGG
[49 nt withheld, positions 1613-1661]
T
[91 nt withheld, positions 1663-1753]
G
[124 nt withheld, positions 1755-1878]
CGCGCCATTCGCCATTCAGGCTGCGCAACTGTTGGGAAGGGCGATCGGTGCGGGCCTCTTCGCTATTACG
CCAGCTGGCGAAAGGGGGATGTGCTGCAAGGCGATTAAGTTGGGTAACGCCAGGGTTTTCCCAGTCACGA
CGTTGTAAAACGACGGCCAGTGAGCGCGCGTAATACGACTCACTATAGGGCGAATTGGGTACCGGGCCCC
CCCTCGAGTTGCCGCGTGGAGACATCTGTCCAATTTGCCCCTGGCTCTCTGTAAATACCCATATATGAAC
GTTATATATATTGTATATTAATGGCGTATATGTGCCCATGGGAAGTCATAGTAATAGATCTAGGCACGTG
GCTGCAGTGACTCCGCGCAGGGCTGTACCGCCAAGGTAGATAAGAGAGCGGAGCACGTGGGAAAAGAGAG
ATACGGTATGTTACAACAGTCAAAGTAATGAACTTTCGCCCACGTGCGTACATCATTTACTATCTCAGGC
CGCTGCGTTTGGAACTTTACGGCGTTGTAGTTGTAATTGCCATAACTGCCATGCATTTATGTATATATAT
TTTCGTACGTAATGAACATGGTTATGTTATATATTGTTTGCAATCAGAGAGAAGTTGAAGAGGAGAAAAA
AAAAAAGAGAGAGCCGTACCGCAATAAAATGGACCCTTGTCGGTCACGTGAGCAAAAATACTATTGCCGC
CGACGGCCGTAGATAATAACAAAGGAATAAAAAAAAAAAAGCGGTAACTCGCGGAAGCATTGCCGATGCT
TACCGAGATTTGCCGCGGATAACCGAACCATCATTGGGGTAGGAAACATTATAAATATTTGATATATATA
AAGGAAAAAGCTTGATTTGGTCTTGTAATATCCCAGTGTAAACATAAAAATACACACATACCACAATTAC
ACTCTCTCATCGACTCAGAATTCATGAAATTCATTTCTACCTTTCTCACTTTTATTTTAGCGGCCGTTTC
TGTCACTGCTAGTTCCGATGAAGATATCGCTCAGGTGCCAGCCGAGGCCATTATTGGATACTTGGATTTC
GGAGGTGATCATGACATAGCTTTTTTACCATTCAGTAACGCTACCGCCAGTGGGCTATTGTTTATCAACA
CCACTATTGCTGAGGCGGCTGAAAAAGAGCAAAACACCACTTTGGCGAAAAGAGAGGCTGTTGCCGACGC
TTGGCACTGGTTAAATTTGAGACCAGGCCAACCAATGTACAAGAGAGAGGCCAACGCTGATGCTTGGCAC
TGGTTGCAACTCAAGCCAGGCCAACCAATGTACTGAAAAATGACCCTAAACTACTTCTAAACCCTCTCGA
TTTCTTTCACGTTCATACAACACCTAGTTTTATTTATTTTCTTTTCAATCTGAGTAGTTGAGTTTTCGAT
CACTCACATAGAACTATTTTTTGCCATTTAAATAAAGTATTCTCTCAAATGATGCGATACTATAATACTC
TTTGCCATATATTACATTCATTCATAAATAGGCTATGTTTCTATATCCGTTTCCGATTCTGTCTGCAAGC
AAGGTTCCCTATCATTACCGGATTGTTCACTATGGTTGGAGCTCTGGATCCACTAGTTCTAGAGCGGCCG
CCACCGCGGTGGAGGCTCCCCTCCTTCAATTTTTCTGGCAACTTTTCTCAACAGAACAATAACGGCAACC
AGAACCGCTACTGAACGATGATTCAGTTCGCCTTCTATCCTTTGTTTTCGTATTTGTTTATATATATAAC
TTTATTTTTTTTTATTAATTGGGCTGCAAGACAATTTTGTTGTCAGTGATGCCTCAATCCTTCTTTTGCT
TCCATATTTACCATGTGGACCCTTTCAAAACAGAGTTGTATCTCTGCAGGATGCCCTTTTTGACGTATTG
AATGGCATAATTGCACTGTCACTTTTCGAGCTGTCCCATTTTGGTGCGATGATGGAACAAACATGAAACG
TCTGTAATTTGAAACAAATAACGTAATTCTCGGGATTGGTTTTATTTAAATGACAATGTAAGAGTGGCTT
TGTAAGGTATGTGTTGCTCTTAAAATATTTGGATACGACTTCCGTTATCTTTTTTCCTTTAAGAGCAGGA
TATAAGCCAACAAGTTTCTGAAAATCAAAATCGATTGAAACTCCCTTCTTTCCTGACAAGATTCAGAAAT
CATTCTTACCGAGCATTAACTACCCACAAATTTTGGCGCCTTATGCCCCAGAAGTTAATTACAATGATAA
AATAAAAAAAGTTTATATTGAAAAGATTATACCATTAATTTCGAAAAGAGATGGTGATGATAAGAATAAC
TTCGGTTCTGTTGCCACTAGAGATATAGAATGTTTGCAAAGCTTGAGTAGGAGAATCCACTTTGGCAAGT
TTGTTCTCGAGAAAATCAGGTGTGTTGGAACTTTTTTCAAACCTTACTAAACATTGAAACTAATTGGTAA
AGATAGAGGAATTCAACAAACTTGCCAAAGTGGATTCTCCTACTCAAGCTTTGCAAACATTCTATATCTC
TAGTGGCAACAGAACCGAAGTTATTCTTATCATCACCATCTCTTTTCGAAATTAATGGTATAATCTTTTC
AATATAAACTTTTTTTATTTTATCATTGTAATTAACTTCTGGGGCATAAGGCGCCAAAATTTGTGGGTAG
TTAATGCTCGGTAAGAATGATTTCTGAATCTTGTCAGGAAAGAAGGGAGTTTCACCCGGGCCGGAGGCCC
CTTTTCCTTTGTCGATATCATGTAATTAGTTATGTCACGCTTACATTCACGCCCTCCTCCCACATCCGCT
CTAACCGAAAAGGAAGGAGTTAGACAACCTGAAGTCTAGGTCCCTATTTATTTTTTTTAATAGTTATGTT
AGTATTAAGAACGTTATTTATATTTCAAATTTTTCTTTTTTTTCTGTACAAACGCGTGTACGCATGTAAC
ATTATACTGAAAACCTTGCTTGAGAAGGTTTTGGGACGCTCGAAGGCTTTAATTTGCAAGCTTCGCAGTT
TACACTCTCATCGTCCTCCAGCTTTTGTTCCCTTTAGTGAGGGTTAATTGCGCGCTTGGCGTAATCATGG
TCATAGCTGTTTCCTGTGTGAAATTGTTATCCGCTCACAATTCCACACAACATAGGAGCCGGAAGCATAA
AGTGTAAAGCCTGGGGTGCCTAATGAGTGAGGTAACTCACATTAATTGCGTTGCGCTCACTGCCCGCTTT
CCAGTCGGGAAACCTGTCGTGCCAGCTGCATTAATGAATCGGCCAACGCGCGGGGAGAGGCGGTTTGCGT
ATTGGGCGCTCTTCCGCTTCCTCGCTCACTGACTCGCTGCGCTCGGTCGTTCGGCTGCGGCGAGCGGTAT
CAGCTCACTCAAAGGCGGTAATACGGTTATCCACAGAATCAGGGGATAACGCAGGAAAGAACATGTGAGC
AAAAGGCCAGCAAAAGGCCAGGAACCGTAAAAAGGCCGCGTTGCTGGCGTTTTTCCATAGGCTCCGCCCC
CCTGACGAGCATCACAAAAATCGACGCTCAAGTCAGAGGTGGCGAAACCCGACAGGACTATAAAGATACC
AGGCGTTTCCCCCTGGAAGCTCCCTCGTGCGCTCTCCTGTTCCGACCCTGCCGCTTACCGGATACCTGTC
CGCCTTTCTCCCTTCGGGAAGCGTGGCGCTTTCTCATAGCTCACGCTGTAGGTATCTCAGTTCGGTGTAG
GTCGTTCGCTCCAAGCTGGGCTGTGTGCACGAACCCCCCGTTCAGCCCGACCGCTGCGCCTTATCCGGTA
ACTATCGTCTTGAGTCCAACCCGGTAAGACACGACTTATCGCCACTGGCAGCAGCCACTGGTAACAGGAT
TAGCAGAGCGAGGTATGTAGGCGGTGCTACAGAGTTCTTGAAGTGGTGGCCTAACTACGGCTACACTAGA
AGGACAGTATTTGGTATCTGCGCTCTGCTGAAGCCAGTTACCTTCGGAAAAAGAGTTGGTAGCTCTTGAT
CCGGCAAACAAACCACCGCTGGTAGCGGTGGTTTTTTTGTTTGCAAGCAGCAGATTACGCGCAGAAAAAA
AGGATCTCAAGAAGATCCTTTGATCTTTTCTACGGGGTCTGACGCTCAGTGGAACGAAAACTCACGTTAA
GGGATTTTGGTCATGAGATTATCAAAAAGGATCTTCACCTAGATCCTTTTAAATTAAAAATGAAGTTTTA
AATCAATCTAAAGTATATATGAGTAAACTTGGTCTGACAGTTACCAATGCTTAATCAGTGAGGCACCTAT
CTCAGCGATCTGTCTATTTCGTTCATCCATAGTTGCCTGACTCCCCGTCGTGTAGATAACTACGATACGG
GAGGGCTTACCATCTGGCCCCAGTGCTGCAATGATACCGCGAGACCCACGCTCACCGGCTCCAGATTTAT
CAGCAATAAACCAGCCAGCCGGAAGGGCCGAGCGCAGAAGTGGTCCTGCAACTTTATCCGCCTCCATCCA
GTCTATTAATTGTTGCCGGGAAGCTAGAGTAAGTAGTTCGCCAGTTAATAGTTTGCGCAACGTTGTTGCC
ATTGCTACAGGCATCGTGGTGTCACGCTCGTCGTTTGGTATGGCTTCATTCAGCTCCGGTTCCCAACGAT
CAAGGCGAGTTACATGATCCCCCATGTTGTGCAAAAAAGCGGTTAGCTCCTTCGGTCCTCCGATCGTTGT
CAGAAGTAAGTTGGCCGCAGTGTTATCACTCATGGTTATGGCAGCACTGCATAATTCTCTTACTGTCATG
CCATCCGTAAGATGCTTTTCTGTGACTGGTGAGTACTCAACCAAGTCATTCTGAGAATAGTGTATGCGGC
GACCGAGTTGCTCTTGCCCGGCGTCAATACGGGATAATACCGCGCCACATAGCAGAACTTTAAAAGTGCT
CATCATTGGAAAACGTTCTTCGGGGCGAAAACTCTCAAGGATCTTACCGCTGTTGAGATCCAGTTCGATG
TAACCCACTCGTGCACCCAACTGATCTTCAGCATCTTTTACTTTCACCAGCGTTTCTGGGTGAGCAAAAA
CAGGAAGGCAAAATGCCGCAAAAAAGGGAATAAGGGCGACACGGAAATGTTGAATACTCATACTCTTCCT
TTTTCAATATTATTGAAGCATTTATCAGGGTTATTGTCTCATGAGCGGATACATATTTGAATGTATTTAG
AAAAATAAACAAATAGGGGTTCCGCGCACATTTCCCCGAAAAGTGCCACCTGGGTCCTTTTCATCACGTG
CTATAAAAATAATTATAATTTAAATTTTTTAATATAAATATATAAATTAAAAATAGAAAGTAAAAAAAGA
AATTAAAGAAAAAATAGTTTTTGTTTTCCGAAGATGTAAAAGACTCTAGGGGGATCGCCAACAAATACTA
CCTTTTATCTTGCTCTTCCTGCTCTCAGGTATTAATGCCGAATTGTTTCATCTTGTCTGTGTAGAAGACC
ACACACGAAAATCCTGTGATTTTACATTTTACTTATCGTTAATCGAATGTATATCTATTTAATCTGCTTT
TCTTGTCTAATAAATATATATGTAAAGTACGCTTTTTGTTGAAATTTTTTAAACCTTTGTTTATTTTTTT
TTCTTCATTCCGTAACTCTTCTACCTTCTTTATTTACTTTCTAAAATCCAAATACAAAACATAAAAATAA
ATAAACACAGAGTAAATTCCCAAATTATTCCATCATTAAAAGATACGAGGCGCGTGTAAGTTACAGGCAA
GCGATCCGTCCTAAGAAACCATTATTATCATGACATTAACCTATAAAAATAGGCGTATCACGAGGCCCTT
TCGTC
