>Addgene plasmid #83531 | pTCW018 | addgene partial sequence | sequence record 161623 | M13-F20 5'-TGTAAAACGACGGCCAGT-3'
TTGGGTACCGGGCCCCCCCTCGAGTTGCCGCGTGGAGACATCTGTCCAATTTGCCCCTGGCTCTCTGTAA
ATACCCATATATGAACGTTATATATATTGTATATTAATGGCGTATATGTGCCCATGGGAAGTCATAGTAA
TAGATCTAGGCACGTGGCTGCAGTGACTCCGCGCAGGGCTGTACCGCCAAGGTAGATAAGAGAGCGGAGC
ACGTGGGAAAAGAGAGATACGGTATGTTACAACAGTCAAAGTAATGAACTTTCGCCCACGTGCGTACATC
ATTTACTATCTCAGGCCGCTGCGTTTGGAACTTTACGGCGTTGTAGTTGTAATTGCCATAACTGCCATGC
ATTTATGTATATATATTTTCGTACGTAATGAACATGGTTATGTTATATATTGTTTGCAATCAGAGAGAAG
TTGAAGAGGAGAAAAAAAAAAAGAGAGAGCCGTACCGCAATAAAATGGACCCTTGTCGGTCACGTGAGCA
AAAATACTATTGCCGCCGACGGCCGTAGATAGTAACAAAGGAATAAAAAAAAAAAAGCGGTAACTCGCGG
AAGCATTGCCGATGCTTACCGAGATTTGCCGCGGATAACCGAACCATCATTGGGGTAGGAAACATTATAA
ATATTTGATATATATAAAGGAAA
