>Addgene plasmid #83531 | pTCW018 | addgene partial sequence | sequence record 162151 | pYESTrp_rev 5'-GCGTGAATGTAAGCGTGAC-3'
CGACAAAGGAAAAGGGGCCTGGTCCCGGGTGAAACTCCCTTCTTTCCTGACAAGATTCAGAAATCATTCT
TACCGAGCATTAACTACCCACAAATTTTGGCGCCTTATGCCCCAGAAGTTAATTACAATGATAAAATAAA
AAAAGTTTATATTGAAAAGATTATACCATTAATTTCGAAAAGAGATGGTGATGATAAGAATAACTTCGGT
TCTGTTGCCACTAGAGATATAGAATGTTTGCAAAGCTTGAGTAGGAGAATCCACTTTGGCAAGTTTGTT
