>Addgene plasmid #83531 | pTCW018 | addgene partial sequence | sequence record 162673 | CYC1 5'-GCGTGAATGTAAGCGTGAC-3'
TGAAACTCCCTTCTTTCCTGACAAGATTCAGAAATCATTCTTACCGAGCATTAACTACCCACAAATTTTG
GCGCCTTATGCCCCAGAAGTTAATTACAATGATAAAATAAAAAAAGTTTATATTGAAAAGATTATACCAT
TAATTTCGAAAAGAGATGGTGATGATAAGAATAACTTCGGTTCTGTTGCCACTAGAGATATAGAATGTTT
GCAAAGCTTGAGTAGGAGAATCCACTTTGGCAAGTTTGTTCTCGAGAAAATCAGGTGTGTTGGAACTTTT
TTCAAACCTTACTAAACATTGAAACTAATTG
