>Addgene plasmid #83531 | pTCW018 | addgene partial sequence | sequence record 162964 | mfalpha2-Fwd 5'-cggaggtgatcatgacatagc-3'
TAACGCTACCGCCAGTGGGCTATTGTTTATCAACACCACTATTGCTGAGGCGGCTGAAAAAGAGCAAAAC
ACCACTTTGGCGAAAAGAGAGGCTGTTGCCGACGCTTGGCACTGGTTAAATTTGAGACCAGGCCAACCAA
TGTACAAGAGAGAGGCCAACGCTGATGCTTGGCACTGGTTGCAACTCAAGCCAGGCCAACCAATGTACTG
AAAAATGACCCTAAACTACTTCTAAACCCTCTCGATTTCTTTCACGTTCATACAACACCTAGTTTTATTT
ATTTTCTTTTCAATCTGAGTAGTTGAGTTTTCGATCACTCACATAGAACTATTTTTTGCCATTTAAATAA
AGTATTCTCTCAAATGATGCGATACTATAATACTCTTTGCCATATATTACATTCATTCATAAATAGGCTA
TGTTTCTATATCCGTTTCCGATTCTGTCTGCAAGCAAGGTTCCCTATCATTACCGGATTGTTCACTATGG
TTGGAGCTCTGGATCCACTAGTTCTAGAGCGGCCGCCACCGCGGTGGAGCTCCCCTCCTTCAATTTTTCT
GGCAACTTTTCTCAACAGAACAATAACGGCAACCAGAACCGCTACTGAACGATGATTCAGTTCGCCTTCT
ATCCTTTGTTTTCGTATTTGTTTATATATATAACTTTATTTTTTTTTATTAATTGGGCTGCAAGACAATT
TTGTTGTCAGTGATGCCTCAATCCTTCTTTTGCTTCCATATTTACCATGTGGACCCTTTCAAAACAGAGT
TGTATCTCTGCAGGATGCCCTTTTTGACGTATTGAATGGCATAATTGCACTGTCACTTTTCGAGCTGTCC
CATTTTGGTGCGATGATGGAACAAACATGAAACGTCTGTAATTTGAAACAAATAACGTAATTCTCGGGAT
TGGTTTTATTTAAATGACAATGTA
